Addgene plasmid #12095: pPac Sp1
Depositing lab: Robert Tjian. Depositing organization: University of California, Berkeley. Publication: Analysis of Sp1 in vivo reveals multiple transcriptional domains, including a novel glutamine-rich activation motif. Courey AJ, Tjian R. Cell. 1988 Dec 2. 55(5):887-98. 10.1016/0092-8674(88)90144-4 PubMed 3142690.
Backbone
  Vector backbone: pPacUbxS/B
  Backbone size w/o insert (bp): 7400
  Vector type: Insect Expression
Growth in bacteria
  Bacterial resistance: Ampicillin, 100 μg/mL
  Growth temperature: 37°C
  Growth strain: DH5alpha
  Copy number: High Copy
Gene/Insert
  Gene/Insert name: Sp1
  Species: H. sapiens (human)
  Insert size (bp): 2100
  Entrez Gene: SP1
  Cloning method: Restriction Enzyme; 5′ cloning site XhoI (not destroyed); 3′ cloning site XhoI (not destroyed)
  Sequencing primers: 5′ n/a
Resource information
  A portion of this plasmid was derived from a plasmid made by: Mark Krasnow provided the pPacUbxS/B vector backbone upon which this plasmid was constructed.
Terms and licenses: Academic/Nonprofit Terms; Industry Terms: Not Available to Industry
Depositor comments: See author's map for more information.
How to cite: pPac Sp1 was a gift from Robert Tjian (Addgene plasmid # 12095 ; http://n2t.net/addgene:12095 ; RRID:Addgene_12095)
