[The description below was written by a language model from this plasmid's Addgene catalogue record.]
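Description:
pPac Sp1 is an insect-cell expression plasmid carrying the human transcription factor Sp1. It is built on the pPacUbxS/B backbone, recorded as about 7.4 kb without insert. An Sp1 coding fragment of roughly 2.1 kb was placed into it by restriction cloning at an XhoI site. Because XhoI was used at both the 5′ and 3′ junctions and both sites remain intact, the insert can be excised as a single XhoI fragment, and its orientation would have had to be checked during construction. In bacteria the plasmid is maintained at high copy number under ampicillin selection. The record does not name the origin of replication, and it lists no selectable marker for insect cells.

The catalogue entry does not state the promoter or other regulatory elements that drive Sp1 expression, and it lists no epitope tags, fusion partners or reporters. The depositor refers users to the author's map for these details. No feature table is available, so the arrangement of elements around the insert cannot be described from this record.

The associated publication analysed Sp1 in vivo and defined multiple transcriptional domains, including a glutamine-rich activation motif. This fits use of the plasmid as an effector construct that supplies human Sp1 in insect cells, so that its activation function can be measured and compared with mutant derivatives, typically alongside a separate Sp1-responsive reporter. The record itself does not specify the cell line or the reporter used.
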