>Addgene plasmid #12095 | pPac Sp1 | addgene partial sequence | sequence record 18681 | Ubx-F 5'-aactcgtactttgaacaggc-3'
GGGGGACAGGTGAGCTTGACCTCACAGCCACACAACTTTCACAGGGTGCCAATGGCTGGCAGATCATCTC
TTCCTCCTCTGGGGCTACCCCTACCTCAAAGGAACAGAGTGGCAGCAGTACCAATGGCAGCAATGGCAGT
GAGTCTTCCAAGAATCGCACAGTCTCTGGTGGGCAGTATGTTGTGGCTGCCGCTCCCAACTTACAGAACC
AGCAAGTTCTGACAGGACTACCTGGAGTGATGCCTAATATTCAGTATCAAGTAATCCCACAGTTCCAGAC
CGTTGATGGGCAACAGCTGCAGTTTGCTGCCACTGGGGCCCAAGTGCAGCAGGATGGTTCTGGTCAAATA
CAGATCATACCAGGTGCAAACCAACAGATTATCACAAATCGAGGAAGTGGAGGCAACATCATTGCTGCTA
TGCCAAACCTACTCCAGCAGGCTGTCCCCCTCCAAGGCCTGGCTAATAATGTACTCTCAGGACAGACTCA
GTATGTGACCAATGTACCAGTGGCCCTGAATGGGAACATCACCTTGCTACCTGTCAACAGCGTTTCTGCA
GCTACCTTGACTCCCAGCTCTCAGGCAGTCACGATCAGCAGCTCTGGGTCCCAGGAGAGTGGCTCACAGC
CTGTCACCTCAGGGACTACCATCAGTTCTGCCAGCTTGGTATCATCACAAGCCAGTTCCAGCTCCTTTTT
CACCAATGCAATAGCTACTCAACTACTAC
